Addgene plasmid #88250: pDONR223-ZNF397
Purpose: Donor Vector containing ZNF397 transcription factor, part of the Human TFome Collection
Depositing lab: Marc Vidal. Depositing organization: Dana-Farber Cancer Institute. Publication: A comprehensive library of human transcription factors for cell fate engineering. Ng AHM, Khoshakhlagh P, Rojo Arias JE, Pasquini G, Wang K, Swiersy A, Shipman SL, Appleton E, Kiaee K, Kohman RE, Vernet A, Dysart M, Leeper K, Saylor W, Huang JY, Graveline A, Taipale J, Hill DE, Vidal M, Melero-Martin JM, Busskamp V, Church GM. Nat Biotechnol. 2021 Apr;39(4):510-519. doi: 10.1038/s41587-020-0742-6. Epub 2020 Nov 30. PubMed 33257861.
Backbone
  Vector backbone: pDONR223
  Backbone manufacturer: Invitrogen
  Backbone size w/o insert (bp): 3000
  Vector type: Gateway Donor Vector
Growth in bacteria
  Bacterial resistance: Spectinomycin, 50 μg/mL
  Growth temperature: 37°C
  Growth strain: DH5alpha
  Copy number: High Copy
Gene/Insert
  Gene/Insert name: ZNF397
  Species: H. sapiens (human)
  Insert size (bp): 828
  Mutation: Last nucleotide of stop codon removed to allow for Gateway C-terminal fusions
  Entrez Gene: ZNF397 (a.k.a. ZNF47, ZSCAN15)
  Cloning method: Gateway Cloning
  Sequencing primers: 5′ M13F(-21); 3′ M13R
Terms and licenses: Academic/Nonprofit Terms; Industry Terms: Not Available to Industry
Depositor comments: Represents the ORFeome subset of the TFome
How to cite: pDONR223-ZNF397 was a gift from Marc Vidal (Addgene plasmid # 88250 ; http://n2t.net/addgene:88250 ; RRID:Addgene_88250)
