[The description below was written by a language model from this plasmid's Addgene catalogue record and pLannotate feature annotations shown in this document.]
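Description:
pDONR223-ZNF397 is a Gateway entry-type clone built on the Invitrogen pDONR223 donor backbone, carrying the open reading frame of the human zinc-finger transcription factor ZNF397 (also known as ZNF47 or ZSCAN15). It is a purely bacterial shuttle plasmid of about 3.6 kb. It replicates from a high-copy ColE1/pUC-type origin and is selected with spectinomycin through the aadA aminoglycoside adenylyltransferase gene, which also confers streptomycin resistance. A class 1 integron Pc promoter fragment lies upstream of this gene. The short annotated fragments of gentamicin acetyltransferase, lacZα and lacI appear to be backbone remnants rather than functional genes.

The 828 bp insert sits between two attL recombination sites, annotated as attL3 and attL2. This lets an LR Clonase reaction move the ORF into any compatible destination vector. The last nucleotide of the stop codon has been removed, so the coding sequence can read through into a C-terminal tag or fusion partner supplied by the destination vector. The annotation assigns most of the insert to ZNF397 and labels a short stretch near its 3′ end as a reverse-strand ZSCAN30 (ZNF397OS) fragment. That label probably reflects sequence overlap at this locus rather than a second insert, though the record does not resolve the point.

rrnB T1 and T2 terminators upstream of the cassette insulate it from read-through transcription. A T7 promoter lies beyond attL2 and points back toward the insert. No eukaryotic promoter is present, so expression depends on the destination vector. The clone belongs to the ORFeome-derived subset of the Human TFome Collection, a library of human transcription factors assembled for cell fate engineering screens.
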