Features (pLannotate 1.2.2; 13 found; start..end, strand, type, name):
      1..28      -  terminator     rrnB T2 terminator: transcription terminator T2 from the E. coli rrnB gene
    160..203     +  terminator     rrnB T1 terminator: Escherichia coli rrnB; transcription terminator T1 from the E. coli rrnB gene
    250..286     -  CDS            lacZα (fragment): LacZα fragment of β-galactosidase; lacZ fragment
    303..398     +  protein_bind   attL3: mutant version of attL; recombination site for the Gateway® LR reaction LR Clonase™
    401..1045    +  CDS            ZNF397 (fragment): ZN397_HUMAN - Also known as ZNF47, ZSCAN15. Experimental evidence at protein level: Swiss-Prot protein existence level 1. Isoform 3 acts as a DNA-dependent transcriptional repressor. From Homo sapiens (Human).
   1048..1197    -  CDS            ZSCAN30 (fragment): ZSC30_HUMAN - Also known as ZNF397OS. Experimental evidence at protein level: Swiss-Prot protein existence level 1. May be involved in transcriptional regulation. From Homo sapiens (Human).
   1228..1326    -  protein_bind   attL2: mutant version of attL; recombination site for the Gateway® LR reaction LR Clonase™
   1344..1362    -  promoter       T7 promoter: promoter for bacteriophage T7 RNA polymerase
   1552..1575    +  promoter       Pc promoter (fragment): intI1 (promoter lies within the coding sequence); class 1 integron promoter
   1751..1807    +  CDS            GmR (fragment): gentamycin acetyltransferase; aacC1; confers resistance to gentamycin
   1814..2605    +  CDS            SmR: aminoglycoside adenylyltransferase (Murphy, 1985); aadA; confers resistance to spectinomycin and streptomycin
   2698..3286    +  rep_origin     ori: high-copy-number ColE1/pMB1/pBR322/pUC origin of replication
   3469..3561    +  CDS            lacI (fragment): lac repressor; lacI; The lac repressor binds to the lac operator to inhibit transcription in E. coli. This inhibition can be relieved by adding lactose or isopropyl-β-D-thiogalactopyranoside (IPTG).
>Addgene plasmid #88250 | pDONR223-ZNF397 | addgene full sequence | sequence record 202491 | Addgene NGS Result
AAAAGGCCATCCGTCAGGATGGCCTTCTGCTTAGTTTGATGCCTGGCAGTTTATGGCGGGCGTCCTGCCC
GCCACCCTCCGGGCCGTTGCTTCACAACGTTCAAATCCGCTCCCGGCGGATTTGTCCTACTCAGGAGAGC
GTTCACCGACAAACAACAGATAAAACGAAAGGCCCAGTCTTCCGACTGAGCCTTTCGTTTTATTTGATGC
CTGGCAGTTCCCTACTCTCGCGTTAACGCTAGCATGGATGTTTTCCCAGTCACGACGTTGTAAAACGACG
GCCAGTCTTAAGCTCGGGCCCCAAATAATGATTTTATTTTGACTGATAGTGACCTGTTCGTTGCAACAAA
TTGATGAGCAATGCTTTTTTATAATGCCAACTTTGTACAAAAAAGTTGGCATGGCTGTGGAATCTGGAGT
GATTTCAACCCTGATACCTCAGGATCCTCCGGAACAAGAACTAATACTAGTGAAAGTAGAAGATAACTTT
TCCTGGGATGAGAAATTTAAGCAGAATGGGAGTACTCAATCCTGCCAAGAATTGTTTCGTCAGCAATTCA
GAAAATTTTGCTACCAGGAGACACCTGGGCCCCGGGAGGCTCTGAGCCGACTCCAGGAACTTTGCTATCA
GTGGCTAATGCCAGAGTTGCACACAAAGGAGCAGATCTTAGAACTGCTGGTACTGGAGCAGTTCCTGAGC
ATTCTGCCTGAGGAGCTGCAGATCTGGGTTCAGCAACATAATCCAGAAAGCGGCGAGGAAGCTGTGACCC
TGTTGGAGGATTTAGAGAGGGAGTTTGATGACCCAGGGCAGCAGGTCCCAGCTAGTCCACAGGGACCAGC
AGTGCCATGGAAGGATTTAACATGTCTCAGAGCATCCCAAGAGTCAACAGACATCCACCTCCAGCCCTTA
AAGACACAGCTGAAATCCTGGAAACCATGCCTTTCCCCTAAAAGTGATTGTGAGAACAGTGAAACAGCAA
CAAAAGAGGGCATCTCAGAAGAAAAATCACAGGGACTCCCTCAGGAACCTTCATTTCGAGGAATTAAGTT
GTCCAGACCTCCCAAAGCTTCTTCAGCTATCCGTTGGGAATGTGTTTCTCCAGGAAGTTTTCCCGGCGAT
ATCATAGCTGCTGAGGCTACACATTCAACAATTTCTTGCTTTGCCATCAACACTTTGCCAGCCACCATCC
TGCCATCTAAAAATGTGAATAGAAAGTATTTTTCCTGCCCAACTTTCTTGTACAAAGTTGGCATTATAAG
AAAGCATTGCTTATCAATTTGTTGCAACGAACAGGTCACTATCAGTCAAAATAAAATCATTATTTGCCAT
CCAGCTGATATCCCCTATAGTGAGTCGTATTACATGGTCATAGCTGTTTCCTGGCAGCTCTGGCCCGTGT
CTCAAAATCTCTGATGTTACATTGCACAAGATAAAAATATATCATCATGCCTCCTCTAGACCAGCCAGGA
CAGAAATGCCTCGACTTCGCTGCTACCCAAGGTTGCCGGGTGACGCACACCGTGGAAACGGATGAAGGCA
CGAACCCAGTGGACATAAGCCTGTTCGGTTCGTAAGCTGTAATGCAAGTAGCGTATGCGCTCACGCAACT
GGTCCAGAACCTTGACCGAACGCAGCGGTGGTAACGGCGCAGTGGCGGTTTTCATGGCTTGTTATGACTG
TTTTTTTGGGGTACAGTCTATGCCTCGGGCATCCAAGCAGCAAGCGCGTTACGCCGTGGGTCGATGTTTG
ATGTTATGGAGCAGCAACGATGTTACGCAGCAGGGCAGTCGCCCTAAAACAAAGTTAAACATTATGAGGG
AAGCGGTGATCGCCGAAGTATCGACTCAACTATCAGAGGTAGTTGGCGTCATCGAGCGCCATCTCGAACC
GACGTTGCTGGCCGTACATTTGTACGGCTCCGCAGTGGATGGCGGCCTGAAGCCACACAGTGATATTGAT
TTGCTGGTTACGGTGACCGTAAGGCTTGATGAAACAACGCGGCGAGCTTTGATCAACGACCTTTTGGAAA
CTTCGGCTTCCCCTGGAGAGAGCGAGATTCTCCGCGCTGTAGAAGTCACCATTGTTGTGCACGACGACAT
CATTCCGTGGCGTTATCCAGCTAAGCGCGAACTGCAATTTGGAGAATGGCAGCGCAATGACATTCTTGCA
GGTATCTTCGAGCCAGCCACGATCGACATTGATCTGGCTATCTTGCTGACAAAAGCAAGAGAACATAGCG
TTGCCTTGGTAGGTCCAGCGGCGGAGGAACTCTTTGATCCGGTTCCTGAACAGGATCTATTTGAGGCGCT
AAATGAAACCTTAACGCTATGGAACTCGCCGCCCGACTGGGCTGGCGATGAGCGAAATGTAGTGCTTACG
TTGTCCCGCATTTGGTACAGCGCAGTAACCGGCAAAATCGCGCCGAAGGATGTCGCTGCCGACTGGGCAA
TGGAGCGCCTGCCGGCCCAGTATCAGCCCGTCATACTTGAAGCTAGACAGGCTTATCTTGGACAAGAAGA
AGATCGCTTGGCCTCGCGCGCAGATCAGTTGGAAGAATTTGTCCACTACGTGAAAGGCGAGATCACCAAG
GTAGTCGGCAAATAACCCTCGAGCCACCCATGACCAAAATCCCTTAACGTGAGTTACGCGTCGTTCCACT
GAGCGTCAGACCCCGTAGAAAAGATCAAAGGATCTTCTTGAGATCCTTTTTTTCTGCGCGTAATCTGCTG
CTTGCAAACAAAAAAACCACCGCTACCAGCGGTGGTTTGTTTGCCGGATCAAGAGCTACCAACTCTTTTT
CCGAAGGTAACTGGCTTCAGCAGAGCGCAGATACCAAATACTGTTCTTCTAGTGTAGCCGTAGTTAGGCC
ACCACTTCAAGAACTCTGTAGCACCGCCTACATACCTCGCTCTGCTAATCCTGTTACCAGTGGCTGCTGC
CAGTGGCGATAAGTCGTGTCTTACCGGGTTGGACTCAAGACGATAGTTACCGGATAAGGCGCAGCGGTCG
GGCTGAACGGGGGGTTCGTGCACACAGCCCAGCTTGGAGCGAACGACCTACACCGAACTGAGATACCTAC
AGCGTGAGCTATGAGAAAGCGCCACGCTTCCCGAAGGGAGAAAGGCGGACAGGTATCCGGTAAGCGGCAG
GGTCGGAACAGGAGAGCGCACGAGGGAGCTTCCAGGGGGAAACGCCTGGTATCTTTATAGTCCTGTCGGG
TTTCGCCACCTCTGACTTGAGCGTCGATTTTTGTGATGCTCGTCAGGGGGGCGGAGCCTATGGAAAAACG
CCAGCAACGCGGCCTTTTTACGGTTCCTGGCCTTTTGCTGGCCTTTTGCTCACATGTTCTTTCCTGCGTT
ATCCCCTGATTCTGTGGATAACCGTATTACCGCCTTTGAGTGAGCTGATACCGCTCGCCGCAGCCGAACG
ACCGAGCGCAGCGAGTCAGTGAGCGAGGAAGCGGAAGAGCGCCCAATACGCAAACCGCCTCTCCCCGCGC
GTTGGCCGATTCATTAATGCAGCTGGCACGACAGGTTTCCCGACTGGAAAGCGGGCAGTGAGCGCAACGC
AATTAATACGCGTACCGCTAGCCAGGAAGAGTTTGTAGAAACGCA
