>Addgene plasmid #88250 | pDONR223-ZNF397 | depositor partial sequence | sequence record 171854 | insert
ATGGCTGTGGAATCTGGAGTGATTTCAACCCTGATACCTCAGGATCCTCCGGAACAAGAACTAATACTAG
TGAAAGTAGAAGATAACTTTTCCTGGGATGAGAAATTTAAGCAGAATGGGAGTACTCAATCCTGCCAAGA
ATTGTTTCGTCAGCAATTCAGAAAATTTTGCTACCAGGAGACACCTGGGCCCCGGGAGGCTCTGAGCCGA
CTCCAGGAACTTTGCTATCAGTGGCTAATGCCAGAGTTGCACACAAAGGAGCAGATCTTAGAACTGCTGG
TACTGGAGCAGTTCCTGAGCATTCTGCCTGAGGAGCTGCAGATCTGGGTTCAGCAACATAATCCAGAAAG
CGGCGAGGAAGCTGTGACCCTGTTGGAGGATTTAGAGAGGGAGTTTGATGACCCAGGGCAGCAGGTCCCA
GCTAGTCCACAGGGACCAGCAGTGCCATGGAAGGATTTAACATGTCTCAGAGCATCCCAAGAGTCAACAG
ACATCCACCTCCAGCCCTTAAAGACACAGCTGAAATCCTGGAAACCATGCCTTTCCCCTAAAAGTGATTG
TGAGAACAGTGAAACAGCAACAAAAGAGGGCATCTCAGAAGAAAAATCACAGGGACTCCCTCAGGAACCT
TCATTTCGAGGAATTAAGTTGTCCAGACCTCCCAAAGCTTCTTCAGCTATCCGTTGGGAATGTGTTTCTC
CAGGAAGTTTTCCCGGCGATATCATAGCTGCTGAGGCTACACATTCAACAATTTCTTGCTTTGCCATCAA
CACTTTGCCAGCCACCATCCTGCCATCTAAAAATGTGAATAGAAAGTATTTTTCCTGA
